>Addgene plasmid #114347 | pStA0::crtW | addgene full sequence | sequence record 229286 | Addgene NGS Result
TGGCCTTTTGCTCACATGTTCTTTCCTGCGTTATCCCCTGATTCTGTGGATAACCGTATTACCGCCTTTG
AGTGAGCTGATACCGCTCGCCGCAGCCGAACGACCGAGCGCCTTGGACTCCTGTTGATAGATCCAGTAAT
GACCTCAGAACTCCATCTGGATTTGTTCAGAACGCTCGGTTGCCGCCGGGCGTTTTTTATTGGTGAGAAT
CCAGTGTGCTCTTCGATGGTCCAGTGCCAGCCGTCGTCGCTTCATTCTGAAAAACTCGTTCTTCTCTCGA
GCACTATTCGCGATGATAAAAACATCAACAAGGGCATTTTCATCGCCTGCTTTATTTTGTTTCTCTGGGC
CATTTCTCTGATTCTTCTGCTGTCCATTGATACTTCAATTATTCATAAATCTCTGCTGGGTATCGCAATG
CTTTGGCAGACATTTTTATATACCGGCCTCTTCATTACAGCGCACGATGCTATGCATGGCGTTGTTTATC
CGAAAAACCCGCGCATTAATAATTTCATTGGAAAACTGACGCTGATTCTGTATGGTCTGTTACCGTATAA
AGATCTGTTAAAAAAGCATTGGCTTCATCATGGTCATCCGGGTACCGATCTGGATCCGGATTACTACAAT
GGCCATCCCCAGAATTTTTTCTTATGGTACTTGCACTTTATGAAAAGCTATTGGCGGTGGACCCAAATTT
TCGGCCTTGTGATGATTTTCCACGGACTGAAAAATCTGGTACATATTCCGGAGAATAATTTGATCATCTT
TTGGATGATTCCGTCCATTTTGTCCAGTGTGCAACTCTTTTACTTTGGGACATTCTTACCGCATAAAAAA
CTGGAAGGCGGCTATACCAATCCCCACTGCGCTCGCTCCATTCCGCTCCCGCTGTTCTGGAGCTTTGTGA
CATGTTATCACTTCGGCTATCATAAAGAACATCACGAATATCCTCAACTCCCGTGGTGGAAACTGCCTGA
AGCACACAAAATCTCGCTGTAATGAAGAGCGTAAGACCTCTAGGGCGGCGGATTTGTCCTACTCAGGAGA
GCGTTCACCGACAAACAACAGATAAAACGAAAGGCCCAGTCTTTCGACTGAGCCTTTCGTTTTATTTGAT
GCCCGAAAGGGCCTCGTGATACGCCTATTTTTATAGGTTAATGTCATGATAATAATGGTTTCTTAGACGT
CAGGTGGCACTTTTCGGGGAAATGTGCGCGGAACCCCTATTTGTTTATTTTTCTAAATACATTCAAATAT
GTATCCGCTCATGAGACAATAACCCTGATAAATGCTTCAATAATATTGAAAAAGGAAGAGTATGAGTATT
CAACATTTCCGTGTCGCCCTTATTCCCTTTTTTGCGGCATTTTGCCTTCCTGTTTTTGCTCACCCAGAAA
CGCTGGTGAAAGTAAAAGATGCTGAAGATCAGTTGGGTGCACGAGTGGGTTACATCGAACTGGATCTCAA
CAGCGGTAAGATCCTTGAGAGTTTTCGCCCCGAAGAACGTTTTCCAATGATGAGCACTTTTAAAGTTCTG
CTATGTGGCGCGGTATTATCCCGTATTGACGCCGGGCAAGAGCAACTCGGTCGCCGCATACACTATTCTC
AGAATGACTTGGTTGAGTACTCACCAGTCACAGAAAAGCATCTTACGGATGGCATGACAGTAAGAGAATT
ATGCAGTGCTGCCATAACCATGAGTGATAACACTGCGGCCAACTTACTTCTGACAACGATCGGAGGACCG
AAGGAGCTAACCGCTTTTTTGCACAACATGGGGGATCATGTAACTCGCCTTGATCGTTGGGAACCGGAGC
TGAATGAAGCCATACCAAACGACGAGCGTGACACCACGATGCCTGTAGCAATGGCAACAACGTTGCGCAA
ACTATTAACTGGCGAACTACTTACTCTAGCTTCCCGGCAACAATTAATAGACTGGATGGAGGCGGATAAA
GTTGCAGGACCACTTCTGCGCTCGGCCCTTCCGGCTGGCTGGTTTATTGCTGATAAATCTGGAGCCGGTG
AGCGTGGGTCCCGCGGTATCATTGCAGCACTGGGGCCAGATGGTAAGCCCTCCCGTATCGTAGTTATCTA
CACGACGGGGAGTCAGGCAACTATGGATGAACGAAATAGACAGATCGCTGAGATAGGTGCCTCACTGATT
AAGCATTGGTAACTGTCAGACCAAGTTTACTCATATATACTTTAGATTGATTTAAAACTTCATTTTTAAT
TTAAAAGGATCTAGGTGAAGATCCTTTTTGATAATCTCATGACCAAAATCCCTTAACGTGAGTTTTCGTT
CCACTGAGCGTCAGACCCCGTAGAAAAGATCAAAGGATCTTCTTGAGATCCTTTTTTTCTGCGCGTAATC
TGCTGCTTGCAAACAAAAAAACCACCGCTACCAGCGGTGGTTTGTTTGCCGGATCAAGAGCTACCAACTC
TTTTTCCGAAGGTAACTGGCTTCAGCAGAGCGCAGATACCAAATACTGTTCTTCTAGTGTAGCCGTAGTT
AGGCCACCACTTCAAGAACTCTGTAGCACCGCCTACATACCTCGCTCTGCTAATCCTGTTACCAGTGGCT
GCTGCCAGTGGCGATAAGTCGTGTCTTACCGGGTTGGACTCAAGACGATAGTTACCGGATAAGGCGCAGC
GGTCGGGCTGAACGGGGGGTTCGTGCACACAGCCCAGCTTGGAGCGAACGACCTACACCGAACTGAGATA
CCTACAGCGTGAGCTATGAGAAAGCGCCACGCTTCCCGAAGGGAGAAAGGCGGACAGGTATCCGGTAAGC
GGCAGGGTCGGAACAGGAGAGCGCACGAGGGAGCTTCCAGGGGGAAACGCCTGGTATCTTTATAGTCCTG
TCGGGTTTCGCCACCTCTGACTTGAGCGTCGATTTTTGTGATGCTCGTCAGGGGGGCGGAGCCTATGGAA
AAACGCCAGCAACGCGGCCTTTTTACGGTTCCTGGCCTTTTGC
Features (pLannotate 1.2.2; 6 found; start..end, strand, type, name):
      6..110     +  rep_origin     RSF ori (fragment): Plasmids containing the RSF 1030 origin of replication can be propagated in E. coli cells that contain additional plasmids with compatible origins.
    116..210     +  terminator     lambda t0 terminator: transcription terminator from phage lambda
   1032..1118    -  terminator     rrnB T1 terminator: Escherichia coli rrnB; transcription terminator T1 from the E. coli rrnB gene
   1217..1321    +  promoter       AmpR promoter: bla
   1322..2182    +  CDS            AmpR: β-lactamase; bla; confers resistance to ampicillin, carbenicillin, and related antibiotics
   2353..2941    +  rep_origin     ori: high-copy-number ColE1/pMB1/pBR322/pUC origin of replication
