[The description below was written by a language model from this plasmid's Addgene catalogue record and pLannotate feature annotations shown in this document.]
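Description:
pStA0::crtW is a small synthetic-biology storage plasmid of about 3 kb from the Start-Stop Assembly system, a functionally scarless hierarchical DNA assembly method designed for metabolic engineering. It consists of the 2.2 kb pGT400 (pStA0) backbone carrying a 774 bp codon-optimised crtW coding sequence. The record gives no source organism for the gene; crtW is generally known as the gene for a β-carotene ketolase in carotenoid (canthaxanthin/astaxanthin) biosynthesis. The insert was introduced through BsaI sites that were destroyed during cloning, as is typical of Type IIS-based part cloning.

The plasmid is maintained in E. coli at high copy from a ColE1/pUC-type origin and selected with ampicillin through the bla β-lactamase gene driven by its own promoter. The automated annotation also reports a short fragment resembling the RSF origin. It spans only about 100 bp next to the main origin region and is unlikely to be a second functional replicon. The feature table does not annotate crtW itself, but an unannotated gap of roughly 800 bp lies between a lambda t0 terminator and an oppositely oriented rrnB T1 terminator, and this fits the insert size. The two terminators would insulate the stored part from surrounding transcription. No promoter or ribosome-binding site is annotated upstream of that region, so the plasmid appears to hold the coding sequence as a part rather than to express it. Its apparent use is as a donor of the crtW part for assembly with regulatory parts into expression units and multi-gene carotenoid pathways.
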