Addgene plasmid #114347: pStA0::crtW
Purpose: crtW in pStA0
Depositing lab: John Heap. Depositing organization: Imperial College London. Publication: Start-Stop Assembly: a functionally scarless DNA assembly system optimized for metabolic engineering. Taylor GM, Mordaka PM, Heap JT. Nucleic Acids Res. 2018 Nov 20. pii: 5193345. doi: 10.1093/nar/gky1182. PubMed 30462270.
Backbone
  Vector backbone: pGT400
  Backbone size w/o insert (bp): 2209
  Vector type: Synthetic Biology
Growth in bacteria
  Bacterial resistance: Ampicillin, 100 μg/mL
  Growth temperature: 37°C
  Growth strain: DH5alpha
  Copy number: High Copy
Gene/Insert
  Gene/Insert name: crtW (codon optimised)
  Insert size (bp): 774
  Cloning method: Restriction Enzyme; 5′ cloning site BsaI (destroyed during cloning); 3′ cloning site BsaI (destroyed during cloning)
  Sequencing primers: 5′ OligoGT234 GGGGAAACGCCTGGTATCT; 3′ OligoGT235 AGCAAAAACAGGAAGGCAAA
Terms and licenses: Academic/Nonprofit Terms; Industry Terms: Not Available to Industry
Depositor comments: Alternative ID = pGT360 . Please visit https://www.biorxiv.org/content/early/2018/07/04/361626 for bioRxiv preprint.
How to cite: pStA0::crtW was a gift from John Heap (Addgene plasmid # 114347 ; http://n2t.net/addgene:114347 ; RRID:Addgene_114347)
